>Addgene plasmid #205054 | SUMO-Twinkle 43-372 | addgene full sequence | sequence record 413735 | Addgene NGS Result
TAGGGT
[37 nt withheld, positions 7-43]
AAAGAACGTGGACTCCAACGTCAAAGG
[49 nt withheld, positions 71-119]
T
[91 nt withheld, positions 121-211]
G
[124 nt withheld, positions 213-336]
CCCATTCGCCAATCCGGATATAGTTCCTCCTTTCAGCAAAAAACCCCTCAAGACCCGTTTAGAGGCCCCA
AGGGGTTATGCTAGTTATTGCTCAGCGGTGGCAGCAGCCAACTCAGCTTCCTTTCGGGCTTTGTTAGCAG
CCGGATCTCAGTGGTGGTGGTGGTGGTGCTCGAGTTACTGCCGGAAAGATACGATGGACTTGTGCCAGGC
AGGCAGGGCGGTACGAAGAATACGAGAAAGATTGAAGCCTCCGTTCAGGGCCTCCAGGGGACGGGGTTGC
TGGTCTCCTGGTCGCACCAAGAAGCATCGTTTGGGGTTCAGTTTTCGTGCAAACAACTTGGCGGCTTCCC
AGGACCGAAGGTCATCCCCCAACCAGAATACAATCCGCCGGAACTGTTCCAGGTAAGGGAGTAAGGCAGG
GGGTAAGCAGGTCGTTCCTCGGGGTAGAGTAAGGGTAGGCAGCCCCGTGGACTGGTTCAAGGCCAGGCTG
TCAAGCTCACGACTCGTCAGTACCACCTCAGCATCTCGACGACTAATCAGTGGTAATCCAAACAGATTGT
GGTAGGCGCTGGGTCGGGGAATAGTGGTTTCCTCGTAGCTCACTCCATCCCCCTGGCATTTAGCCTCTAG
GAGCTTCAGGCCTCGTAATCCTGAGCCCCCAGGGGAGAACCAAGGGAAGACAAGACTGCGAGCAGGTCGC
AGATATCGCACACTGAAACGCTTGAGTGTGTCATCTGTAACCTTGGTAAGGCCAAACATTGTATCAGCCA
GCTGAACCTCCTCCTGATCAGGCAGCTCCCAGAGAGGTATTGCTCGGTTCCAGATCCTCCGGACCTCCTC
GCTGTCCTCAAATTCTGGTGCCTTGCTAAGCAGAAACCCCTCCCTGGCCCCATCCCCTCGCCCCTCCACG
CTGGCCTGGAAGTCTTCCCAGCTCCCTTCTGCTAGGCTGGTCATGCAGAGAAAGTGGCCTGTGGTCTTGT
CAATGAAGAGGCTGAAGGAAGTGGTAACACCAGTCTGGCCTTTGAGCTGTGAAGACTCTGCAAAGGGGCT
CAGTGCCCGCAGGCAACTGTGACCATCCTGGAAGGGGATCCCATGCCCCCGCAAATACTGGCGGATTTCA
GTTGCAGTTACAGGCAACACTGGCATATCCAAGGCTTGGAGAGTCTCGGATCCACCAATCTGTTCTCTGT
GAGCCTCAATAATATCGTTATCCTCCATGTCCAAATCTTCAGGGGTCTGATCAGCTTGAATTCTAATACC
GTCGTACAAGAATCTTAAGGAGTCCATTTCCTTACCCTGTCTTTTAGCGAACGCTTCCATCAGCCTTCTT
AAAGGAGTGGTCTTTTTGATCTTGAAGAAGATCTCTGAAGATCCATCGGACACCTTTAAATTGATGTGAG
TCTCAGGCTTGACTTCTGGCTTGACCTCTGGCTTAGCTTCTTGATTGACTTCTGAGTCCGACATGCTAGC
CATATGGCTGCCGCGCGGCACCAGGCCGCTGCTGTGATGATGATGATGATGGCTGCTGCCCATGGTATAT
CTCCTTCTTAAAGTTAAACAAAATTATTTCTAGAGGGGAATTGTTATCCGCTCACAATTCCCCTATAGTG
AGTCGTATTAATTTCGCGGGATCGAGATCTCGATCCTCTACGCCGGACGCATCGTGGCCGGCATCACCGG
CGCCACAGGTGCGGTTGCTGGCGCCTATATCGCCGACATCACCGATGGGGAAGATCGGGCTCGCCACTTC
GGGCTCATGAGCGCTTGTTTCGGCGTGGGTATGGTGGCAGGCCCCGTGGCCGGGGGACTGTTGGGCGCCA
TCTCCTTGCATGCACCATTCCTTGCGGCGGCGGTGCTCAACGGCCTCAACCTACTACTGGGCTGCTTCCT
AATGCAGGAGTCGCATAAGGGAGAGCGTCGAGATCCCGGACACCATCGAATGGCGCAAAACCTTTCGCGG
TATGGCATGATAGCGCCCGGAAGAGAGTCAATTCAGGGTGGTGAATGTGAAACCAGTAACGTTATACGAT
GTCGCAGAGTATGCCGGTGTCTCTTATCAGACCGTTTCCCGCGTGGTGAACCAGGCCAGCCACGTTTCTG
CGAAAACGCGGGAAAAAGTGGAAGCGGCGATGGCGGAGCTGAATTACATTCCCAACCGCGTGGCACAACA
ACTGGCGGGCAAACAGTCGTTGCTGATTGGCGTTGCCACCTCCAGTCTGGCCCTGCACGCGCCGTCGCAA
ATTGTCGCGGCGATTAAATCTCGCGCCGATCAACTGGGTGCCAGCGTGGTGGTGTCGATGGTAGAACGAA
GCGGCGTCGAAGCCTGTAAAGCGGCGGTGCACAATCTTCTCGCGCAACGCGTCAGTGGGCTGATCATTAA
CTATCCGCTGGATGACCAGGATGCCATTGCTGTGGAAGCTGCCTGCACTAATGTTCCGGCGTTATTTCTT
GATGTCTCTGACCAGACACCCATCAACAGTATTATTTTCTCCCATGAAGACGGTACGCGACTGGGCGTGG
AGCATCTGGTCGCATTGGGTCACCAGCAAATCGCGCTGTTAGCGGGCCCATTAAGTTCTGTCTCGGCGCG
TCTGCGTCTGGCTGGCTGGCATAAATATCTCACTCGCAATCAAATTCAGCCGATAGCGGAACGGGAAGGC
GACTGGAGTGCCATGTCCGGTTTTCAACAAACCATGCAAATGCTGAATGAGGGCATCGTTCCCACTGCGA
TGCTGGTTGCCAACGATCAGATGGCGCTGGGCGCAATGCGCGCCATTACCGAGTCCGGGCTGCGCGTTGG
TGCGGATATCTCGGTAGTGGGATACGACGATACCGAAGACAGCTCATGTTATATCCCGCCGTTAACCACC
ATCAAACAGGATTTTCGCCTGCTGGGGCAAACCAGCGTGGACCGCTTGCTGCAACTCTCTCAGGGCCAGG
CGGTGAAGGGCAATCAGCTGTTGCCCGTCTCACTGGTGAAAAGAAAAACCACCCTGGCGCCCAATACGCA
AACCGCCTCTCCCCGCGCGTTGGCCGATTCATTAATGCAGCTGGCACGACAGGTTTCCCGACTGGAAAGC
GGGCAGTGAGCGCAACGCAATTAATGTAAGTTAGCTCACTCATTAGGCACCGGGATCTCGACCGATGCCC
TTGAGAGCCTTCAACCCAGTCAGCTCCTTCCGGTGGGCGCGGGGCATGACTATCGTCGCCGCACTTATGA
CTGTCTTCTTTATCATGCAACTCGTAGGACAGGTGCCGGCAGCGCTCTGGGTCATTTTCGGCGAGGACCG
CTTTCGCTGGAGCGCGACGATGATCGGCCTGTCGCTTGCGGTATTCGGAATCTTGCACGCCCTCGCTCAA
GCCTTCGTCACTGGTCCCGCCACCAAACGTTTCGGCGAGAAGCAGGCCATTATCGCCGGCATGGCGGCCC
CACGGGTGCGCATGATCGTGCTCCTGTCGTTGAGGACCCGGCTAGGCTGGCGGGGTTGCCTTACTGGTTA
GCAGAATGAATCACCGATACGCGAGCGAACGTGAAGCGACTGCTGCTGCAAAACGTCTGCGACCTGAGCA
ACAACATGAATGGTCTTCGGTTTCCGTGTTTCGTAAAGTCTGGAAACGCGGAAGTCAGCGCCCTGCACCA
TTATGTTCCGGATCTGCATCGCAGGATGCTGCTGGCTACCCTGTGGAACACCTACATCTGTATTAACGAA
GCGCTGGCATTGACCCTGAGTGATTTTTCTCTGGTCCCGCCGCATCCATACCGCCAGTTGTTTACCCTCA
CAACGTTCCAGTAACCGGGCATGTTCATCATCAGTAACCCGTATCGTGAGCATCCTCTCTCGTTTCATCG
GTATCATTACCCCCATGAACAGAAATCCCCCTTACACGGAGGCATCAGTGACCAAACAGGAAAAAACCGC
CCTTAACATGGCCCGCTTTATCAGAAGCCAGACATTAACGCTTCTGGAGAAACTCAACGAGCTGGACGCG
GATGAACAGGCAGACATCTGTGAATCGCTTCACGACCACGCTGATGAGCTTTACCGCAGCTGCCTCGCGC
GTTTCGGTGATGACGGTGAAAACCTCTGACACATGCAGCTCCCGGAGACGGTCACAGCTTGTCTGTAAGC
GGATGCCGGGAGCAGACAAGCCCGTCAGGGCGCGTCAGCGGGTGTTGGCGGGTGTCGGGGCGCAGCCATG
ACCCAGTCACGTAGCGATAGCGGAGTGTATACTGGCTTAACTATGCGGCATCAGAGCAGATTGTACTGAG
AGTGCACCATTGCGGTGTGAAATACCGCACAGATGCGTAAGGAGAAAATACCGCATCAGGCGCTCTTCCG
CTTCCTCGCTCACTGACTCGCTGCGCTCGGTCGTTCGGCTGCGGCGAGCGGTATCAGCTCACTCAATGGC
GGTAATACGGTTATCCACAGAATCAGGGGATAACGCAGGAAAGAACATGTGAGCAAAAGGCCAGCAAAAG
GCCAGGAACCGTAAAAAGGCCGCGTTGCTGGCGTTTTTCCATAGGCTCCGCCCCCCTGACGAGCATCACA
AAAATCGACGCTCAAGTCAGAGGTGGCGAAACCCGACAGGACTATAAAGATACCAGGCGTTTCCCCCTGG
AAGCTCCCTCGTGCGCTCTCCTGTTCCGACCCTGCCGCTTACCGGATACCTGTCCGCCTTTCTCCCTTCG
GGAAGCGTGGCGCTTTCTCATAGCTCACGCTGTAGGTATCTCAGTTCGGTGTAGGTCGTTCGCTCCAAGC
TGGGCTGTGTGCACGAACCCCCCGTTCAGCCCGACCGCTGCGCCTTATCCGGTAACTATCGTCTTGAGTC
CAACCCGGTAAGACACGACTTATCGCCACTGGCAGCAGCCACTGGTAACAGGATTAGCAGAGCGAGGTAT
GTAGGCGGTGCTACAGAGTTCTTGAAGTGGTGGCCTAACTACGGCTACACTAGAAGGACAGTATTTGGTA
TCTGCGCTCTGCTGAAGCCAGTTACCTTCGGAAAAAGAGTTGGTAGCTCTTGATCCGGCAAACAAACCAC
CGCTGGTAGCGGTGGTTTTTTTGTTTGCAAGCAGCAGATTACGCGCAGAAAAAAAGGATCTCAAGAAGAT
CCTTTGATCTTTTCTACGGGGTCTGACGCTCAGTGGAACGAAAACTCACGTTAAGGGATTTTGGTCATGA
ACAATAAAACTGTCTGCTTACATAAACAGTAATACAAGGGGTGTTATGAGCCATATTCAACGGGAAACGT
CTTGCTCTAGGCCGCGATTAAATTCCAACATGGATGCTGATTTATATGGGTATAAATGGGCTCGCGATAA
TGTCGGGCAATCAGGTGCGACAATCTATCGATTGTATGGGAAGCCCGATGCGCCAGAGTTGTTTCTGAAA
CATGGCAAAGGTAGCGTTGCCAATGATGTTACAGATGAGATGGTCAGACTAAACTGGCTGACGGAATTTA
TGCCTCTTCCGACCATCAAGCATTTTATCCGTACTCCTGATGATGCATGGTTACTCACCACTGCGATCCC
CGGGAAAACAGCATTCCAGGTATTAGAAGAATATCCTGATTCAGGTGAAAATATTGTTGATGCGCTGGCA
GTGTTCCTGCGCCGGTTGCATTCGATTCCTGTTTGTAATTGTCCTTTTAACAGCGATCGCGTATTTCGTC
TCGCTCAGGCGCAATCACGAATGAATAACGGTTTGGTTGATGCGAGTGATTTTGATGACGAGCGTAATGG
CTGGCCTGTTGAACAAGTCTGGAAAGAAATGCATAAACTTTTGCCATTCTCACCGGATTCAGTCGTCACT
CATGGTGATTTCTCACTTGATAACCTTATTTTTGACGAGGGGAAATTAATAGGTTGTATTGATGTTGGAC
GAGTCGGAATCGCAGACCGATACCAGGATCTTGCCATCCTATGGAACTGCCTCGGTGAGTTTTCTCCTTC
ATTACAGAAACGGCTTTTTCAAAAATATGGTATTGATAATCCTGATATGAATAAATTGCAGTTTCATTTG
ATGCTCGATGAGTTTTTCTAAGAATTAATTCATGAGCGGATACATATTTGAATGTATTTAGAAAAATAAA
CAAATAGGGGTTCCGCGCACATTTCCCCGAAAAGTGCCACCTAAATTGTAAGCGTTAATATTTTGTTAAA
ATTCGCGTTAAATTTTTGTTAAATCAGCTCATTTTTTAACCAATAGGCCGAAATCGGCAAAATCCCTTAT
AAATCAAAAGAATAGACCGAGA
Features (pLannotate 1.2.2; 22 found; start..end, strand, type, name):
    373..420     -  terminator     T7 terminator: transcription terminator for bacteriophage T7 RNA polymerase
    428..477     -  CDS            SET1 (fragment): solubility-enhancement tag derived from T7 phage gene 10B
    487..504     -  CDS            9xHis (fragment): 9xHis affinity tag
    514..1503    -  CDS            TWNK (fragment): PEO1_HUMAN - Also known as C10orf2, PEO1. Experimental evidence at protein level: Swiss-Prot protein existence level 1. Involved in mitochondrial DNA (mtDNA) metabolism. Could function as an adenine nucleotide-dependent DNA helicase. Function inferred to be critical for lifetime maintenance of mtDNA integrity. In vitro, forms in combination with POLG, a processive replication machinery, which can use double-stranded DNA (dsDNA) as template to synthesize single-stranded DNA (ssDNA) molecules. May be a key regulator of mtDNA copy number in mammals. From Homo sapiens (Human).
   1508..1800    -  CDS            SUMO (fragment): cleavable ubiquitin-like protein tag; S. cerevisiae SMT3 (truncated)
   1813..1830    -  CDS            thrombin site: thrombin recognition and cleavage site
   1841..1857    -  CDS            capTEV™ (fragment): composite tag for in vivo biotinylation, TEV protease cleavage, and 6xHis tagging
   1876..1898    -  RBS            RBS: efficient ribosome binding site from bacteriophage T7 gene 10 (Olins and Rangwala, 1989)
   1913..1937    -  protein_bind   lac operator: The lac repressor binds to the lac operator to inhibit transcription in E. coli. This inhibition can be relieved by adding lactose or isopropyl-β-D-thiogalactopyranoside (IPTG). lac repressor encoded by lacI
   1938..1956    -  promoter       T7 promoter: promoter for bacteriophage T7 RNA polymerase
   1978..2257    +  CDS            TcR (fragment): tetracycline efflux protein; tet; confers resistance to tetracycline
   2265..2342    +  promoter       lacI promoter: lacI
   2343..3425    +  CDS            lacI: lac repressor; lacI; The lac repressor binds to the lac operator to inhibit transcription in E. coli. This inhibition can be relieved by adding lactose or isopropyl-β-D-thiogalactopyranoside (IPTG).
   3438..3459    +  protein_bind   CAP binding site: CAP binding activates transcription in the presence of cAMP. E. coli catabolite activator protein
   3474..3765    +  CDS            TcR (fragment): tetracycline efflux protein; tet; confers resistance to tetracycline
   3837..4217    -  CDS            YPB1_ECOLX: Protein predicted: Swiss-Prot protein existence level 4. From Escherichia coli.
   4234..4425    +  CDS            rop: Rop protein, which maintains plasmids at low copy number; rop
   4527..4666    +  misc_feature   bom: basis of mobility region from pBR322
   4852..5440    -  rep_origin     ori: high-copy-number ColE1/pMB1/pBR322/pUC origin of replication
   5562..6377    +  CDS            KanR: aminoglycoside phosphotransferase; aph(3')-Ia; confers resistance to kanamycin in bacteria or G418 (Geneticin®) in eukaryotes
   6386..6443    -  promoter       AmpR promoter (fragment): bla
   6496..336     -  rep_origin     f1 ori (across the origin) (sequence partly withheld): f1 bacteriophage origin of replication; arrow indicates direction of (+) strand synthesis
