[The description below was written by a language model from this plasmid's Addgene catalogue record and pLannotate feature annotations shown in this document.]
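Description:
SUMO-Twinkle 43-372 is a bacterial expression plasmid for producing a truncated form of the human mitochondrial DNA helicase Twinkle (TWNK, also called PEO1 or C10orf2) in E. coli. The backbone is recorded as pBR322, and the 6,588-nt annotated sequence shows the layout typical of a pET-style T7 vector. It carries a ColE1/pMB1-type origin together with the rop gene and the bom region, which fits the listed low copy number. Selection is by a kanamycin resistance gene (aph(3')-Ia), and an f1 origin is also present. Short tetracycline-resistance fragments and a partial AmpR promoter appear to be non-functional backbone remnants.

The expression cassette runs from a T7 promoter with an adjacent lac operator and a T7 gene 10 ribosome binding site, and it ends at a T7 terminator. A plasmid-borne lacI gene supplies the repressor, so expression should be IPTG-inducible in a host that provides T7 RNA polymerase. The reading frame begins with a short match consistent with an N-terminal His tag (annotated only as a fragment of a composite tag), followed by a thrombin cleavage site and a yeast SMT3-derived SUMO tag, which aids solubility and can be removed by a SUMO-specific protease. Next comes the TWNK segment encoding residues 43–372, which lacks the mitochondrial localization signal and the C-terminal residues 373–684. A His-tag fragment and a partial T7 gene 10B-derived tag are annotated downstream of the insert, but the record does not show whether they are translated as part of the protein. The stated purpose is TWNK protein expression, and the associated study concerns the DNA-binding activity of Twinkle's N-terminal domain and its support of DNA synthesis by polymerase gamma.
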