Addgene plasmid #205054: SUMO-Twinkle 43-372
Purpose: TWNK protein expression
Depositing lab: Smita Patel. Depositing organization: Rutgers, The State University of New Jersey. Publication: The N-terminal domain of human mitochondrial helicase Twinkle has DNA-binding activity crucial for supporting processive DNA synthesis by polymerase gamma. Johnson LC, Singh A, Patel SS. J Biol Chem. 2023 Jan;299(1):102797. doi: 10.1016/j.jbc.2022.102797. Epub 2022 Dec 14. PubMed 36528058.
Backbone
  Vector backbone: pBR322
  Vector type: Bacterial Expression
Growth in bacteria
  Bacterial resistance: Kanamycin, 50 μg/mL
  Growth temperature: 37°C
  Growth strain: DH5alpha
  Copy number: Low Copy
Gene/Insert
  Gene/Insert name: TWNK
  Species: H. sapiens (human)
  Mutation: Lacks Mitochondrial localization signal and C terminal amino acid from 373-684
  Entrez Gene: TWNK (a.k.a. ATXN8, C10orf2, IOSCA, MTDPS7, PEO, PEO1, PEOA3, PRLTS5, SANDO, SCA8, TWINL)
  Cloning method: Unknown
Terms and licenses: Academic/Nonprofit Terms; Industry Terms: Not Available to Industry
How to cite: SUMO-Twinkle 43-372 was a gift from Smita Patel (Addgene plasmid # 205054 ; http://n2t.net/addgene:205054 ; RRID:Addgene_205054)
